>Addgene plasmid #165456 | AAVS1-Puro-CAG-fl-STOP-fl-ZEB2-GFP-Flag-WPRE-poly(A) | addgene full sequence | sequence record 334275 | Addgene NGS Result
TAGAAAAGATCAAAGGATCTTCTTGAGATCCTTTTTTTCTGCGCGTAATCTGCTGCTTGCAAACAAAAAA
ACCACCGCTACCAGCGGTGGTTTGTTTGCCGGATCAAGAGCTACCAACTCTTTTTCCGAAGGTAACTGGC
TTCAGCAGAGCGCAGATACCAAATACTGTTCTTCTAGTGTAGCCGTAGTTAGGCCACCACTTCAAGAACT
CTGTAGCACCGCCTACATACCTCGCTCTGCTAATCCTGTTACCAGTGGCTGCTGCCAGTGGCGATAAGTC
GTGTCTTACCGGGTTGGACTCAAGACGATAGTTACCGGATAAGGCGCAGCGGTCGGGCTGAACGGGGGGT
TCGTGCACACAGCCCAGCTTGGAGCGAACGACCTACACCGAACTGAGATACCTACAGCGTGAGCTATGAG
AAAGCGCCACGCTTCCCGAAGGGAGAAAGGCGGACAGGTATCCGGTAAGCGGCAGGGTCGGAACAGGAGA
GCGCACGAGGGAGCTTCCAGGGGGAAACGCCTGGTATCTTTATAGTCCTGTCGGGTTTCGCCACCTCTGA
CTTGAGCGTCGATTTTTGTGATGCTCGTCAGGGGGGCGGAGCCTATGGAAAAACGCCAGCAACGCGGCCT
TTTTACGGTTCCTGGCCTTTTGCTGGCCTTTTGCTCACATGTTCTTTCCTGCGTTATCCCCTGATTCTGT
GGATAACCGTATTACCGCCTTTGAGTGAGCTGATACCGCTCGCCGCAGCCGAACGACCGAGCGCAGCGAG
TCAGTGAGCGAGGAAGCGGAAGAGCGCCCAATACGCAAACCGCCTCTCCCCGCGCGTTGGCCGATTCATT
AATGCAGCTGGCACGACAGGTTTCCCGACTGGAAAGCGGGCAGTGAGCGCAACGCAATTAATGTGAGTTA
GCTCACTCATTAGGCACCCCAGGCTTTACACTTTATGCTTCCGGCTCGTATGTTGTGTGGAATTGTGAGC
GGATAACAATTTCACACAGGAAACAGCTATGACCATGATTACGCCAAGCTCAGAATTAACCCTCACTAAA
GGGACTAGTCCTGCAGGTTTAAACGAATTCGCCCTTTGCTTTCTCTGACCAGCATTCTCTCCCCTGGGCC
TGTGCCGCTTTCTGTCTGCAGCTTGTGGCCTGGGTCACCTCTACGGCTGGCCCAGATCCTTCCCTGCCGC
CTCCTTCAGGTTCCGTCTTCCTCCACTCCCTCTTCCCCTTGCTCTCTGCTGTGTTGCTGCCCAAGGATGC
TCTTTCCGGAGCACTTCCTTCTCGGCGCTGCACCACGTGATGTCCTCTGAGCGGATCCTCCCCGTGTCTG
GGTCCTCTCCGGGCATCTCTCCTCCCTCACCCAACCCCATGCCGTCTTCACTCGCTGGGTTCCCTTTTCC
TTCTCCTTCTGGGGCCTGTGCCATCTCTCGTTTCTTAGGATGGCCTTCTCCGACGGATGTCTCCCTTGCG
TCCCGCCTCCCCTTCTTGTAGGCCTGCATCATCACCGTTTTTCTGGACAACCCCAAAGTACCCCGTCTCC
CTGGCTTTAGCCACCTCTCCATCCTCTTGCTTTCTTTGCCTGGACACCCCGTTCTCCTGTGGATTCGGGT
CACCTCTCACTCCTTTCATTTGGGCAGCTCCCCTACCCCCCTTACCTCTCTAGTCTGTGCTAGCTCTTCC
AGCCCCCTGTCATGGCATCTTCCAGGGGTCCGAGAGCTCAGCTAGTCTTCTTCCTCCAACCCGGGCCCCT
ATGTCCACTTCAGGACAGCATGTTTGCTGCCTCCAGGGATCCTGTGTCCCCGAGCTGGGACCACCTTATA
TTCCCAGGGCCGGTTAATGTGGCTCTGGTTCTGGGTACTTTTATCTGTCCCCTCCACCCCACAGTGGGGC
AAGCTTCTGACCTCTTCTCTTCCTCCCACAGGGCCTCGAGAGATCTGGCAGCGGAGAGGGCAGAGGAAGT
CTTCTAACATGCGGTGACGTGGAGGAGAATCCCGGCCCTAGGCTCGAGATGACCGAGTACAAGCCCACGG
TGCGCCTCGCCACCCGCGACGACGTCCCCAGGGCCGTACGCACCCTCGCCGCCGCGTTCGCCGACTACCC
CGCCACGCGCCACACCGTCGATCCGGACCGCCACATCGAGCGGGTCACCGAGCTGCAAGAACTCTTCCTC
ACGCGCGTCGGGCTCGACATCGGCAAGGTGTGGGTCGCGGACGACGGCGCCGCGGTGGCGGTCTGGACCA
CGCCGGAGAGCGTCGAAGCGGGGGCGGTGTTCGCCGAGATCGGCCCGCGCATGGCCGAGTTGAGCGGTTC
CCGGCTGGCCGCGCAGCAACAGATGGAAGGCCTCCTGGCGCCGCACCGGCCCAAGGAGCCCGCGTGGTTC
CTGGCCACCGTCGGCGTCTCGCCCGACCACCAGGGCAAGGGTCTGGGCAGCGCCGTCGTGCTCCCCGGAG
TGGAGGCGGCCGAGCGCGCCGGGGTGCCCGCCTTCCTGGAGACCTCCGCGCCCCGCAACCTCCCCTTCTA
CGAGCGGCTCGGCTTCACCGTCACCGCCGACGTCGAGGTGCCCGAAGGACCGCGCACCTGGTGCATGACC
CGCAAGCCCGGTGCCTGATCTAGAGGGCCCGTTTAAACCCGCTGATCAGCCTCGACTGTGCCTTCTAGTT
GCCAGCCATCTGTTGTTTGCCCCTCCCCCGTGCCTTCCTTGACCCTGGAAGGTGCCACTCCCACTGTCCT
TTCCTAATAAAATGAGGAAATTGCATCGCATTGTCTGAGTAGGTGTCATTCTATTCTGGGGGGTGGGGTG
GGGCAGGACAGCAAGGGGGAGGATTGGGAAGACAATAGCAGGCATGCTGGGGATGCGGTGGGCTCTATGG
GTCGAGATCTAGTTTTAAGTTGGAGTCATTAAAACTCGTTTTTCAACTACTCCACAAATTTCTTGTTAAC
AAACAATAGTTTTGGCAAGTCAGTTAGGACATCTACTTTGTGCATGACACAAGTCATTTTTCCAACAATT
GTTTACAGACAGATTATTTCACTTATAATTCACTGTATCACAATTCCAGTGGGTCAGAAGTTTACATACA
CTAAGTTGACTGTGCCTTTAAACAGCTTGGAAAATTCCAGAAAATGATGTCATGGCTTTAGAAGCTTCCT
GACCTGGTGCGCATTAGTCTAGTTATTAATAGTAATCAATTACGGGGTCATTAGTTCATAGCCCATATAT
GGAGTTCCGCGTTACATAACTTACGGTAAATGGCCCGCCTGGCTGACCGCCCAACGACCCCCGCCCATTG
ACGTCAATAATGACGTATGTTCCCATAGTAACGCCAATAGGGACTTTCCATTGACGTCAATGGGTGGAGT
ATTTACGGTAAACTGCCCACTTGGCAGTACATCAAGTGTATCATATGCCAAGTACGCCCCCTATTGACGT
CAATGACGGTAAATGGCCCGCCTGGCATTATGCCCAGTACATGACCTTATGGGACTTTCCTACTTGGCAG
TACATCTACGTATTAGTCATCGCTATTACCATGGTCGAGGTGAGCCCCACGTTCTGCTTCACTCTCCCCA
TCTCCCCCCCCTCCCCACCCCCAATTTTGTATTTATTTATTTTTTAATTATTTTGTGCAGCGATGGGGGC
GGGGGGGGGGGGGGGGGGGGGCGRGGGGSGGGGSGGGGCGAGGCGGAGAGGTGCGGCGGCAGCCAATCAG
AGCGGCGCGCTCCGAAAGTTTCCTTTTATGGCGAGGCGGCGGCGGCGGCGGCCCTATAAAAAGCGAAGCG
CGCGGCGGGCGGGAGTCGCTGCGCGCTGCCTTCGCCCCGTGCCCCGCTCCGCCGCCGCCTCGCGCCGCCC
GCCCCGGCTCTGACTGACCGCGTTACTCCCACAGGTGAGCGGGCGGGACGGCCCTTCTCCTCCGGGCTGT
AATTAGCGCTTGGTTTAATGACGGCTTGTTTCTTTTCTGTGGCTGCGTGAAAGCCTTGAGGGGCTCCGGG
AGGGCCCTTTGTGCGGGGGGAGCGGCTCGGGGGGTGCGTGCGTGTGTGTGTGCGTGGGGAGCGCCGCGTG
CGGCTCCGCGCTGCCCGGCGGCTGTGAGCGCTGCGGGCGCGGCGCGGGGCTTTGTGCGCTCCGCAGTGTG
CGCGAGGGGAGCGCGGCCGGGGGCGGTGCCCCGCGGTGCGGGGGGGGCTGCGAGGGGAACAAAGGCTGCG
TGCGGGGTGTGTGCGTGGGGGGGTGAGCAGGGGGTGTGGGCGCGTCGGTCGGGCTGCAACCCCCCCTGCA
CCCCCCTCCCCGAGTTGCTGAGCACGGCCCGGCTTCGGGTGCGGGGCTCCGTACGGGGCGTGGCGCGGGG
CTCGCCGTGCCGGGCGGGGGGTGGCGGCAGGTGGGGGTGCCGGGCGGGGCGGGGCCGCCTCGGGCCGGGG
AGGGCTCGGGGGAGGGGCGCGGCGGCCCCCGGAGCGCCGGCGGCTGTCGAGGCGCGGCGAGCCGCAGCCA
TTGCCTTTTATGGTAATCGTGCGAGAGGGCGCAGGGACTTCCTTTGTCCCAAATCTGTGCGGAGCCGAAA
TCTGGGAGGCGCCGCCGCACCCCCTCTAGCGGGCGCGGGGCGAAGCGGTGCGGCGCCGGCAGGAAGGAAA
TGGGCGGGGAGGGCCTTCGTGCGTCGCCGCGCCGCCGTCCCCTTCTCCCTCTCCAGCCTCGGGGCTGTCC
GCGGGGGGACGGCTGCCTTCGGGGGGGACGGGGCAGGGCGGGGTTCGGCTTCTGGCGTGTGACCGGCGGC
TCTAGAGCCTCTGCTAACCATGTTCATGCCTTCTTCTTTTTCCTACAGCTCCTGGGCAACGTGCTGGTTA
TTGTGCTGTCTCATCATTTTGGCAAAGAATTCGAAAGTATAGGAACTTCGTCGACATTTAAATCATTTAA
ATATAACTTCGTATAATGTATGCTATACGAAGTTATTCGCGATGAATAAATGAAAGCTTGCAGATCTGCG
ACTCTAGAGGATCTGCGACTCTAGAGGATCATAATCAGCCATACCACATTTGTAGAGGTTTTACTTGCTT
TAAAAAACCTCCCACACCTCCCCCTGAACCTGAAACATAAAATGAATGCAATTGTTGTTGTTAACTTGTT
TATTGCAGCTTATAATGGTTACAAATAAAGCAATAGCATCACAAATTTCACAAATAAAGCATTTTTTTCA
CTGCATTCTAGTTGTGGTTTGTCCAAACTCATCAATGTATCTTATCATGTCTGGATCTGCGACTCTAGAG
GATCATAATCAGCCATACCACATTTGTAGAGGTTTTACTTGCTTTAAAAAACCTCCCACACCTCCCCCTG
AACCTGAAACATAAAATGAATGCAATTGTTGTTGTTAACTTGTTTATTGCAGCTTATAATGGTTACAAAT
AAAGCAATAGCATCACAAATTTCACAAATAAAGCATTTTTTTCACTGCATTCTAGTTGTGGTTTGTCCAA
ACTCATCAATGTATCTTATCATGTCTGGATCTGCGACTCTAGAGGATCATAATCAGCCATACCACATTTG
TAGAGGTTTTACTTGCTTTAAAAAACCTCCCACACCTCCCCCTGAACCTGAAACATAAAATGAATGCAAT
TGTTGTTGTTAACTTGTTTATTGCAGCTTATAATGGTTACAAATAAAGCAATAGCATCACAAATTTCACA
AATAAAGCATTTTTTTCACTGCATTCTAGTTGTGGTTTGTCCAAACTCATCAATGTATCTTATCATGTCT
GGATCCCCATCAAGCTGATCCGGAACCCTTAATATAACTTCGTATAATGTATGCTATACGAAGTTATTAG
GTCCCTCGACCGGCGCGAACTGGATCCACTAGTCCAGTGTGGTGGAATTCTGCAGATACGCGTATGAAGC
AGCCGATCATGGCGGATGGCCCCCGGTGCAAGAGGCGCAAACAAGCCAATCCCAGGAGGAAAAACGTGGT
GAACTATGACAATGTAGTGGACACAGGTTCTGAAACAGATGAGGAAGACAAGCTTCATATTGCTGAGGAT
GACGGTATTGCCAACCCTCTGGACCAGGAGACGAGTCCAGCTAGTGTGCCCAACCATGAGTCCTCCCCAC
ACGTGAGCCAAGCTCTGTTGCCAAGAGAGGAAGAGGAAGATGAAATAAGGGAGGGTGGAGTGGAACACCC
CTGGCACAACAACGAGATTCTACAAGCCTCTGTAGATGGTCCAGAAGAAATGAAGGAAGACTATGACACT
ATGGGGCCAGAAGCCACGATCCAGACCGCAATTAACAATGGTACAGTGAAGAATGCAAATTGCACATCAG
ATTTTGAGGAATACTTTGCCAAAAGAAAACTGGAGGAACGCGATGGTCATGCAGTCAGCATCGAGGAGTA
CCTTCAGCGCAGTGACACAGCCATTATTTACCCAGAAGCCCCTGAGGAGCTGTCTCGCCTTGGCACGCCA
GAGGCCAATGGGCAAGAAGAAAATGACCTGCCACCTGGAACTCCAGATGCTTTTGCCCAACTGCTGACCT
GCCCCTACTGCGACCGGGGCTACAAGCGCTTGACATCACTGAAGGAGCACATCAAGTACCGCCACGAGAA
GAATGAAGAGAACTTTTCCTGCCCTCTCTGTAGCTACACGTTTGCCTACCGCACCCAGCTCGAGCGGCAT
ATGGTGACACACAAGCCAGGGACAGATCAGCACCAAATGCTAACCCAAGGAGCAGGTAATCGCAAGTTCA
AATGCACAGAGTGTGGCAAGGCCTTCAAATATAAACACCATCTGAAAGAACACCTGCGAATTCACAGTGG
TGAAAAACCTTACGAGTGCCCAAACTGCAAGAAACGTTTCTCCCATTCTGGTTCCTACAGTTCGCACATC
AGCAGCAAGAAATGTATTGGTTTAATCTCTGTAAATGGCCGAATGAGAAACAATATCAAGACGGGTTCTT
CCCCTAATTCTGTTTCTTCTTCTCCTACTAATTCAGCCATTACCCAGTTAAGAAACAAGTTGGAGAATGG
AAAACCACTTAGTATGTCTGAACAGACAGGCTTACTTAAAATTAAAACAGAACCACTAGACTTCAATGAC
TATAAAGTTCTTATGGCTACACACGGGTTTAGTGGCACTAGTCCCTTTATGAATGGTGGGCTTGGAGCCA
CCAGCCCTTTAGGAGTTCATCCATCTGCTCAGAGTCCAATGCAGCACTTAGGTGTAGGGATGGAAGCCCC
TTTACTTGGGTTTCCCACCATGAATAGTAATTTAAGTGAGGTACAAAAGGTTCTACAGATTGTGGACAAT
ACTGTTTCCAGGCAAAAAATGGACTGCAAGGCTGAAGAAATTTCAAAGTTGAAAGGTTATCACATGAAGG
ATCCATGCTCTCAACCTGAGGAACAAGGAGTTACTTCTCCTAATATTCCGCCTGTCGGTCTTCCGGTAGT
GAGTCATAATGGTGCCACTAAAAGTATTATTGACTATACGTTGGAAAAAGTCAATGAAGCCAAAGCTTGC
CTCCAGAGCTTGACTACTGACTCAAGGAGACAGATCAGTAATATAAAGAAAGAGAAGCTACGTACTTTAA
TAGATTTGGTCACTGATGACAAAATGATTGAGAACCACAACATATCCACTCCATTTTCATGCCAGTTCTG
TAAAGAAAGTTTTCCTGGCCCCATCCCTTTGCATCAGCATGAACGTTACCTTTGTAAGATGAATGAAGAG
ATCAAGGCGGTCCTGCAGCCTCATGAAAACATAGTCCCCAACAAAGCCGGAGTTTTTGTTGATAATAAAG
CCCTCCTCTTGTCATCTGTACTTTCTGAGAAAGGAATGACAAGCCCCATCAACCCATACAAGGACCACAT
GTCTGTACTCAAAGCATACTATGCTATGAACATGGAGCCCAACTCCGATGAACTGCTGAAAATTTCCATT
GCTGTGGGCCTTCCTCAGGAATTTGTGAAGGAATGGTTTGAACAACGAAAAGTCTACCAGTACTCAAATT
CCAGGTCCCCATCCCTGGAAAGAAGCTCCAAGCCGTTAGCTCCCAACAGTAACCCTCCCACAAAAGACTC
TTTATTACCCAGGTCTCCTGTAAAACCTATGGACTCCATAACATCACCATCTATAGCAGAACTCCACAAC
AGTGTTACGAATTGTGATCCTCCTCTCAGGCTAACAAAACCTTCCCATTTTACCAATATTAAACCAGTTG
AAAAATTGGACCACTCCAGGAGTAATACTCCTTCTCCCTTAAATCTTTCCTCCACATCTTCTAAAAACTC
CCACAGTAGTTCATACACTCCAAACAGCTTCTCTTCTGAGGAGCTCCAGGCTGAGCCTTTAGACTTGTCA
TTACCAAAACAAATGAAAGAACCCAAAAGTATTATAGCCACAAAGAACAAAACAAAAGCTAGTAGCATCA
GTTTAGATCATAACAGTGTTTCTTCCTCATCTGAAAACTCAGATGAGCCTCTGAACTTGACTTTTATCAA
GAAGGAATTTTCAAATTCAAATAATCTGGACAACAAAAGCACTAACCCAGTGTTCAGCATGAACCCATTT
AGTGCCAAACCTTTATACACAGCTCTTCCACCTCAAAGCGCATTTCCCCCTGCTACTTTCATGCCACCAG
TCCAGACCAGTATTCCTGGGCTACGACCATACCCAGGACTGGATCAGATGAGCTTCCTACCACATATGGC
CTACACCTACCCAACTGGAGCAGCTACTTTTGCTGATATGCAGCAAAGGAGAAAGTACCAGCGGAAACAA
GGATTTCAGGGAGAATTGCTTGATGGAGCACAAGACTACATGTCAGGCCTAGATGATATGACAGACTCCG
ACTCCTGTCTGTCTCGCAAAAAGATCAAGAAGACAGAGAGTGGCATGTATGCATGTGACTTATGTGACAA
GACATTCCAGAAAAGCAGTTCCCTTCTGCGACATAAATACGAACACACAGGAAAAAGACCACATCAGTGT
CAGATTTGTAAGAAAGCGTTTAAACACAAGCACCACCTTATCGAGCACTCAAGGCTTCACTCGGGCGAGA
AGCCCTATCAGTGTGATAAATGTGGCAAGCGCTTCTCACACTCGGGCTCGTACTCGCAGCACATGAATCA
CAGGTATTCCTACTGCAAGCGGGAGGCGGAGGAGCGGGAAGCGGCGGAGCGCGAGGCGCGCGAGAAAGGG
CACTTGGAACCCACCGAGCTGCTGATGAACCGGGCTTACTTGCAGAGCATTACCCCTCAGGGGTACTCTG
ACTCGGAGGAGAGGGAGAGTATGCCGAGGGATGGCGAGAGCGAGAAGGAGCACGAGAAAGAAGGCGAGGA
TGGCTACGGGAAGCTGGGCAGACAGGATGGCGACGAGGAGTTCGAGGAGGAAGAGGAAGAAAGTGAAAAT
AAAAGTATGGATACGGATCCCGAAACGATACGAGATGAAGAAGAGACTGGAGATCACTCCATGGACGATA
GTTCGGAGGATGGGAAAATGGAAACCAAATCAGACCACGAGGAAGACAATATGGAAGATGGCATGGGTGG
CGGTGGATCCGGTGGCGGTGGATCCGGTGGCGGTGGATCCGGTGGCGGTGGATCCGGTGGCGGTGGATCC
GGTGGCGGTGGATCCATGGTGAGCAAGGGCGAGGAGCTGTTCACCGGGGTGGTGCCCATCCTGGTCGAGC
TGGACGGCGACGTAAACGGCCACAAGTTCAGCGTGTCCGGCGAGGGCGAGGGCGATGCCACCTACGGCAA
GCTGACCCTGAAGTTCATCTGCACCACCGGCAAGCTGCCCGTGCCCTGGCCCACCCTCGTGACCACCCTG
ACCTACGGCGTGCAGTGCTTCAGCCGCTACCCCGACCACATGAAGCAGCACGACTTCTTCAAGTCCGCCA
TGCCCGAAGGCTACGTCCAGGAGCGCACCATCTTCTTCAAGGACGACGGCAACTACAAGACCCGCGCCGA
GGTGAAGTTCGAGGGCGACACCCTGGTGAACCGCATCGAGCTGAAGGGCATCGACTTCAAGGAGGACGGC
AACATCCTGGGGCACAAGCTGGAGTACAACTACAACAGCCACAACGTCTATATCATGGCCGACAAGCAGA
AGAACGGCATCAAGGTGAACTTCAAGATCCGCCACAACATCGAGGACGGCAGCGTGCAGCTCGCCGACCA
CTACCAGCAGAACACCCCCATCGGCGACGGCCCCGTGCTGCTGCCCGACAACCACTACCTGAGCACCCAG
TCCGCCCTGAGCAAAGACCCCAACGAGAAGCGCGATCACATGGTCCTGCTGGAGTTCGTGACCGCCGCCG
GGATCACTCTCGGCATGGACGAGCTGTACAAGGGTGGCGGTGGATCCGATTACAAGGATGACGACGATAA
GTAAGGTACCGCGGCCGCCTCGAGAAGCTTCGGGGACTAGTCATATGATAATCAACCTCTGGATTACAAA
ATTTGTGAAAGATTGACTGGTATTCTTAACTATGTTGCTCCTTTTACGCTATGTGGATACGCTGCTTTAA
TGCCTTTGTATCATGCTATTGCTTCCCGTATGGCTTTCATTTTCTCCTCCTTGTATAAATCCTGGTTGCT
GTCTCTTTATGAGGAGTTGTGGCCCGTTGTCAGGCAACGTGGCGTGGTGTGCACTGTGTTTGCTGACGCA
ACCCCCACTGGTTGGGGCATTGCCACCACCTGTCAGCTCCTTTCCGGGACTTTCGCTTTCCCCCTCCCTA
TTGCCACGGCGGAACTCATCGCCGCCTGCCTTGCCCGCTGCTGGACAGGGGCTCGGCTGTTGGGCACTGA
CAATTCCGTGGTGTTGTCGGGGAAGCTGACGTCCTTTCCATGGCTGCTCGCCTGTGTTGCCACCTGGATT
CTGCGCGGGACGTCCTTCTGCTACGTCCCTTCGGCCCTCAATCCAGCGGACCTTCCTTCCCGCGGCCTGC
TGCCGGCTCTGCGGCCTCTTCCGCGTCTTCGCCTTCGCCCTCAGACGAGTCGGATCTCCCTTTGGGCCGC
CTCCCCGCATCGGTACAATTCACTCCTCAGGTGCAGGCTGCCTATCAGAAGGTGGTGGCTGGTGTGGCCA
ATGCCCTGGCTCACAAATACCACTGAGATCTTTTTCCCTCTGCCAAAAATTATGGGGACATCATGAAGCC
CCTTGAGCATCTGACTTCTGGCTAATAAAGGAAATTTATTTTCATTGCAATAGTGTGTTGGAATTTTTTG
TGTCTCTCACTCGGGGCCGGCCAGGCAAAAAAGAAAAAGTAATGAATTCACTCCTCAGGTGCAGGCTGCC
TATCAGAAGGTGGTGGCTGGTGTGGCCAATGCCCTGGCTCACAAATACCACTGAGATCTTTTTCCCTCTG
CCAAAAATTATGGGGACATCATGAAGCCCCTTGAGCATCTGACTTCTGGCTAATAAAGGAAATTTATTTT
CATTGCAATAGTGTGTTGGAATTTTTTGTGTCTCTCACTCGGAAGGACATATGGGAGGGCAAATGGTACC
TTACTAGGGACAGGATTGGTGACAGAAAAGCCCCATCCTTAGGCCTCCTCCTTCCTAGTCTCCTGATATT
GGGTCTAACCCCCACCTCCTGTTAGGCAGATTCCTTATCTGGTGACACACCCCCATTTCCTGGAGCCATC
TCTCTCCTTGCCAGAACCTCTAAGGTTTGCTTACGATGGAGCCAGAGAGGATCCTGGGAGGGAGAGCTTG
GCAGGGGGTGGGAGGGAAGGGGGGGATGCGTGACCTGCCCGGTTCTCAGTGGCCACCCTGCGCTACCCTC
TCCCAGAACCTGAGCTGCTCTGACGCGGCTGTCTGGTGCGTTTCACTGATCCTGGTGCTGCAGCTTCCTT
ACACTTCCCAAGAGGAGAAGCAGTTTGGAAAAACAAAATCAGAATAAGTTGGTCCTGAGTTCTAACTTTG
GCTCTTCACCTTTCTAGTCCCCAATTTATATTGTTCCTCCGTGCGTCAGTTTTACCTGTGAGATAAGGCC
AGTAGCCAGCCCCGTCCTGGCAGGGCTGTGGTGAGGAGGGGGGTGTCCGTGTGGAAAACTCCCTTTGTGA
GAATGGTGCGTCCTAGGTGTTCACCAGGTCGTGGCCGCCTCTACTCCCTTTCTCTTTCTCCATCCTTCTT
TCCTTAAAGAGTCCCCAGTGCTATCTGGGACATATTCCTCCGCCCAGAGCAGGGTCCCGCTTCCCTAAGG
CCCTGCTCTGGGCTTCTGGGTTTGAGTCCTTGGCAAGCCCAGGAGAGGCGCTCAGGCTTCCCTGTCCCCC
TTCCTCGTCCACCATCTCATGCCCCTGGCTCTCCTGCCCCTTCCCTACAGGGGTTCCTGGCTCTGCTCTA
AGGGCGAATTCGCGGCCGCTAAATTCAATTCGCCCTATAGTGAGTCGTATTACAATTCACTGGCCGTCGT
TTTACAACGTCGTGACTGGGAAAACCCTGGCGTTACCCAACTTAATCGCCTTGCAGCACATCCCCCTTTC
GCCAGCTGGCGTAATAGCGAAGAGGCCCGCACCGATCGCCCTTCCCAACAGTTGCGCAGCCTATACGTAC
GGCAGTTTAAGGTTTACACCTATAAAAGAGAGAGCCGTTATCGTCTGTTTGTGGATGTACAGAGTGATAT
TATTGACACGCCGGGGCGACGGATGGTGATCCCCCTGGCCAGTGCACGTCTGCTGTCAGATAAAGTCTCC
CGTGAACTTTACCCGGTGGTGCATATCGGGGATGAAAGCTGGCGCATGATGACCACCGATATGGCCAGTG
TGCCGGTCTCCGTTATCGGGGAAGAAGTGGCTGATCTCAGCCACCGCGAAAATGACATCAAAAACGCCAT
TAACCTGATGTTCTGGGGAATATAAATGTCAGGCATGAGATTATCAAAAAGGATCTTCACCTAGATCCTT
TTCACGTAGAAAGCCAGTCCGCAGAAACGGTGCTGACCCCGGATGAATGTCAGCTACTGGGCTATCTGGA
CAAGGGAAAACGCAAGCGCAAAGAGAAAGCAGGTAGCTTGCAGTGGGCTTACATGGCGATAGCTAGACTG
GGCGGTTTTATGGACAGCAAGCGAACCGGAATTGCCAGCTGGGGCGCCCTCTGGTAAGGTTGGGAAGCCC
TGCAAAGTAAACTGGATGGCTTTCTTGCCGCCAAGGATCTGATGGCGCAGGGGATCAAGCTCTGATCAAG
AGACAGGATGAGGATCGTTTCGCATGATTGAACAAGATGGATTGCACGCAGGTTCTCCGGCCGCTTGGGT
GGAGAGGCTATTCGGCTATGACTGGGCACAACAGACAATCGGCTGCTCTGATGCCGCCGTGTTCCGGCTG
TCAGCGCAGGGGCGCCCGGTTCTTTTTGTCAAGACCGACCTGTCCGGTGCCCTGAATGAACTGCAAGACG
AGGCAGCGCGGCTATCGTGGCTGGCCACGACGGGCGTTCCTTGCGCAGCTGTGCTCGACGTTGTCACTGA
AGCGGGAAGGGACTGGCTGCTATTGGGCGAAGTGCCGGGGCAGGATCTCCTGTCATCTCACCTTGCTCCT
GCCGAGAAAGTATCCATCATGGCTGATGCAATGCGGCGGCTGCATACGCTTGATCCGGCTACCTGCCCAT
TCGACCACCAAGCGAAACATCGCATCGAGCGAGCACGTACTCGGATGGAAGCCGGTCTTGTCGATCAGGA
TGATCTGGACGAAGAGCATCAGGGGCTCGCGCCAGCCGAACTGTTCGCCAGGCTCAAGGCGAGCATGCCC
GACGGCGAGGATCTCGTCGTGACCCATGCATGGCGATGCCTGCTTGCCGAATATCATGGTGGAAAATGGC
CGCTTTTCTGGATTCATCGACTGTGGCCGGCTGGGTGTGGCGGACCGCTATCAGGACATAGCGTTGGCTA
CCCGTGATATTGCTGAAGAGCTTGGCGGCGAATGGGCTGACCGCTTCCTCGTGCTTTACGGTATCGCCGC
TCCCGATTCGCAGCGCATCGCCTTCTATCGCCTTCTTGACGAGTTCTTCTGAATTATTAACGCTTACAAT
TTCCTGATGCGGTATTTTCTCCTTACGCATCTGTGCGGTATTTCACACCGCATCAGGTGGCACTTTTCGG
GGAAATGTGCGCGGAACCCCTATTTGTTTATTTTTCTAAATACATTCAAATATGTATCCGCTCATGAGAT
TATCAAAAAGGATCTTCACCTAGATCCTTTTAAATTAAAAATGAAGTTTTAAATCAATCTAAAGTATATA
TGAGTAAACTTGGTCTGACAGTTACCAATGCTTAATCAGTGAGGCACCTATCTCAGCGATCTGTCTATTT
CGTTCATCCATAGTTGCCTGACTCCCCGTCGTGTAGATAACTACGATACGGGAGGGCTTACCATCTGGCC
CCAGTGCTGCAATGATACCGCGAGACCCACGCTCACCGGCTCCAGATTTATCAGCAATAAACCAGCCAGC
CGGAAGGGCCGAGCGCAGAAGTGGTCCTGCAACTTTATCCGCCTCCATCCAGTCTATTAATTGTTGCCGG
GAAGCTAGAGTAAGTAGTTCGCCAGTTAATAGTTTGCGCAACGTTGTTGCCATTGCTACAGGCATCGTGG
TGTCACGCTCGTCGTTTGGTATGGCTTCATTCAGCTCCGGTTCCCAACGATCAAGGCGAGTTACATGATC
CCCCATGTTGTGCAAAAAAGCGGTTAGCTCCTTCGGTCCTCCGATCGTTGTCAGAAGTAAGTTGGCCGCA
GTGTTATCACTCATGGTTATGGCAGCACTGCATAATTCTCTTACTGTCATGCCATCCGTAAGATGCTTTT
CTGTGACTGGTGAATACTCAACCAAGTCATTCTGAGAATAGTGTATGCGGCGACCGAGTTGCTCTTGCCC
GGCGTCAATACGGGATAATACCGCGCCACATAGCAGAACTTTAAAAGTGCTCATCATTGGAAAACGTTCT
TCGGGGCGAAAACTCTCAAGGATCTTACCGCTGTTGAGATCCAGTTCGATGTAACCCACTCGTGCACCCA
ACTGATCTTCAGCATCTTTTACTTTCACCAGCGTTTCTGGGTGAGCAAAAACAGGAAGGCAAAATGCCGC
AAAAAAGGGAATAAGGGCGACACGGAAATGTTGAATACTCATACTCTTCCTTTTTCAATATTATTGAAGC
ATTTATCAGGGTTATTGTCTCATGACCAAAATCCCTTAACGTGAGTTTTCGTTCCACTGAGCGTCAGACC
CCG
Features (pLannotate 1.2.2; 40 found; start..end, strand, type, name):
     23..611     +  rep_origin     ori: high-copy-number ColE1/pMB1/pBR322/pUC origin of replication
    794..886     +  CDS            lacI (fragment): lac repressor; lacI; The lac repressor binds to the lac operator to inhibit transcription in E. coli. This inhibition can be relieved by adding lactose or isopropyl-β-D-thiogalactopyranoside (IPTG).
    899..920     +  protein_bind   CAP binding site: CAP binding activates transcription in the presence of cAMP. E. coli catabolite activator protein
    935..965     +  promoter       lac promoter: promoter for the E. coli lac operon
    969..991     +  protein_bind   lac operator (fragment): The lac repressor binds to the lac operator to inhibit transcription in E. coli. This inhibition can be relieved by adding lactose or isopropyl-β-D-thiogalactopyranoside (IPTG). lac repressor encoded by lacI
   1034..1052    +  promoter       T3 promoter: promoter for bacteriophage T3 RNA polymerase
   1087..1890    +  misc_feature   HA-L: left homology arm from the adeno-associated virus integration site (AAVS1) within intron 1 of the human PPP1R12C gene
   1897..1922    +  misc_feature   SA: splice acceptor site
   2009..2608    +  CDS            PuroR: puromycin N-acetyltransferase; pac from Streptomyces alboniger; confers resistance to puromycin
   2646..2870    +  polyA_signal   bGH poly(A) signal: bovine growth hormone polyadenylation signal
   3230..3533    +  enhancer       CMV enhancer: human cytomegalovirus immediate early enhancer
   3535..3791    +  promoter       chicken β-actin promoter: contains a 21-bp deletion relative to the standard chicken β-actin promoter
   3792..4808    +  intron         chimeric intron: chimera between introns from chicken β-actin and rabbit β-globin
   4903..4936    -  protein_bind   loxP: Cre-mediated recombination occurs in the 8-bp core sequence (GCATACAT). Cre recombinase
   4997..5080    +  CDS            large T antigen (fragment): large T antigen from SV40 (simian virus 40)
   5103..5237    +  polyA_signal   SV40 poly(A) signal: SV40 polyadenylation signal
   5251..5334    +  CDS            large T antigen (fragment): large T antigen from SV40 (simian virus 40)
   5357..5491    +  polyA_signal   SV40 poly(A) signal: SV40 polyadenylation signal
   5505..5588    +  CDS            large T antigen (fragment): large T antigen from SV40 (simian virus 40)
   5611..5745    +  polyA_signal   SV40 poly(A) signal: SV40 polyadenylation signal
   5774..5807    -  protein_bind   loxP: Cre-mediated recombination occurs in the 8-bp core sequence (GCATACAT). Cre recombinase
   5874..9515    +  CDS            ZEB2: ZEB2_HUMAN - Also known as KIAA0569 From Homo sapiens (Human).
   9606..10322   +  CDS            EGFP: EGFP is a basic (constitutively fluorescent) green fluorescent protein published in 1996, derived from Aequorea victoria. It is reported to be a rapidly-maturing weak dimer with moderate acid sensitivity.
  10337..10361   +  CDS            3xFLAG (fragment): three tandem FLAG® epitope tags
  10410..10998   +  misc_feature   WPRE: woodchuck hepatitis virus posttranscriptional regulatory element
  11006..11083   +  CDS            HBB (fragment): HBB_PONPY - Experimental evidence at transcript level: Swiss-Prot protein existence level 2. Involved in oxygen transport from the lung to the various peripheral tissues. From Pongo pygmaeus (Bornean orangutan).
  11154..11209   +  polyA_signal   β-globin poly(A) signal: rabbit β-globin polyadenylation signal (Gil and Proudfoot, 1987)
  11215..11239   +  CDS            nucleoplasmin NLS (fragment): bipartite nuclear localization signal from nucleoplasmin
  11244..11321   +  CDS            HBB (fragment): HBB_PONPY - Experimental evidence at transcript level: Swiss-Prot protein existence level 2. Involved in oxygen transport from the lung to the various peripheral tissues. From Pongo pygmaeus (Bornean orangutan).
  11392..11447   +  polyA_signal   β-globin poly(A) signal: rabbit β-globin polyadenylation signal (Gil and Proudfoot, 1987)
  11483..12319   +  misc_feature   HA-R: right homology arm from the adeno-associated virus integration site (AAVS1) within intron 1 of the human PPP1R12C gene
  12354..12372   -  promoter       T7 promoter: promoter for bacteriophage T7 RNA polymerase
  12375..12522   +  CDS            lacZα (fragment): LacZα fragment of β-galactosidase; lacZ fragment
  12532..12835   +  CDS            ccdB (fragment): CcdB, a bacterial toxin that poisons DNA gyrase; ccdB; Plasmids containing the ccdB gene cannot be propagated in standard E. coli strains.
  12883..13152   +  CDS            tnpA (fragment): TN5P_ECOLX - Also known as tnp. Experimental evidence at protein level: Swiss-Prot protein existence level 1. Mediates transposition of transposon Tn5 by a 'cut and paste' mechanism. First, the monomeric transposase binds the 19 bp inverted DNA repeats flanking the transposon. Then, dimerization of the DNA- bound transposase creates a synaptic DNA complex. After nicking of the first DNA strand, excision of the transposon proceeds through a series of intermediates. The transposase then mediates the insertion of the transposon at a new site by strand transfer. The activity of the wild- type tran
  13184..13982   +  CDS            NeoR/KanR (fragment): aminoglycoside phosphotransferase from Tn5; aph(3')-II (or nptII); confers resistance to neomycin, kanamycin, and G418 (Geneticin®)
  14003..14053   -  misc_feature   bom (fragment): basis of mobility region from pBR322
  14080..14139   +  promoter       AmpR promoter (fragment): bla
  14232..15092   -  CDS            AmpR: β-lactamase; bla; confers resistance to ampicillin, carbenicillin, and related antibiotics
  15093..15145   -  promoter       AmpR promoter (fragment): bla
