[The description below was written by a language model from this plasmid's Addgene catalogue record and pLannotate feature annotations shown in this document.]
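Description:
AAVS1-Puro-CAG-fl-STOP-fl-ZEB2-GFP-Flag-WPRE-poly(A) is a roughly 15 kb mammalian donor plasmid for placing a Cre-inducible human ZEB2 (SIP1) expression cassette into the AAVS1 safe-harbour locus in intron 1 of PPP1R12C. It replicates in E. coli from a high-copy ColE1/pUC origin under ampicillin selection. The backbone outside the homology arms also carries leftover fragments of lacZα, ccdB, a Tn5 transposase and NeoR/KanR, which appear to be cloning remnants rather than functional parts.

Left and right AAVS1 homology arms flank the payload, so homology-directed repair can insert everything between them; the record does not state which nuclease is used to cut the locus. Directly after the left arm sits a splice acceptor followed by a promoterless puromycin resistance gene with a bGH poly(A) signal. This gene-trap layout means puromycin resistance is expected mainly when the cassette lands correctly and is transcribed from the endogenous PPP1R12C promoter.

Downstream, the strong CAG promoter (CMV enhancer, chicken β-actin promoter, chimeric intron) drives the expression unit. It is interrupted by a STOP cassette of three tandem SV40 poly(A) signals flanked by two loxP sites in the same orientation. This cassette terminates transcription until Cre recombinase excises it. After excision, CAG expresses the 3.6 kb ZEB2 ORF fused at its C terminus to EGFP and a FLAG epitope, allowing fluorescence tracking and antibody detection. A WPRE enhances transcript expression, and tandem rabbit β-globin poly(A) signals end the message. The stated purpose is inducible ZEB2 expression from the AAVS1 locus in human cells.
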