Addgene plasmid #165456: AAVS1-Puro-CAG-fl-STOP-fl-ZEB2-GFP-Flag-WPRE-poly(A)
Purpose: Inducible ZEB2 expression from AAVS1 locus
Depositing lab: Madeline Lancaster. Depositing organization: MRC Laboratory of Molecular Biology. Publication: An early cell shape transition drives evolutionary expansion of the human forebrain. Benito-Kwiecinski S, Giandomenico SL, Sutcliffe M, Riis ES, Freire-Pritchett P, Kelava I, Wunderlich S, Martin U, Wray GA, McDole K, Lancaster MA. Cell. 2021 Apr 15;184(8):2084-2102.e19. doi: 10.1016/j.cell.2021.02.050. Epub 2021 Mar 24. PubMed 33765444.
Backbone
  Vector backbone: AAVS1-Puro
  Backbone size w/o insert (bp): 11520
  Total vector size (bp): 15160
  Vector type: Mammalian Expression
  Selectable markers: Puromycin
Growth in bacteria
  Bacterial resistance: Ampicillin, 100 μg/mL
  Growth temperature: 30°C
  Growth strain: NEB Stable
  Copy number: Unknown
Gene/Insert
  Gene/Insert name: ZEB2 (alt name: SIP1)
  Species: H. sapiens (human)
  Insert size (bp): 3641
  GenBank ID: NM_014795.3
  Entrez Gene: ZEB2 (a.k.a. HSPC082, SIP-1, SIP1, SMADIP1, ZFHX1B)
  Promoter: CAG
  Tag / fusion protein: EGFP (C terminal on insert)
  Cloning method: Restriction Enzyme; 5′ cloning site MluI (not destroyed); 3′ cloning site FseI (not destroyed)
  Sequencing primers: 5′ CGGCGCGAACTGGATCCAC
Resource information
  A portion of this plasmid was derived from a plasmid made by: The ZEB2 was purchased as an ultimate ORF clone in the pENTRY221 (Thermo Scientific, #IOH53645).
Terms and licenses: Academic/Nonprofit Terms; Industry Terms: Not Available to Industry
How to cite: AAVS1-Puro-CAG-fl-STOP-fl-ZEB2-GFP-Flag-WPRE-poly(A) was a gift from Madeline Lancaster (Addgene plasmid # 165456 ; http://n2t.net/addgene:165456 ; RRID:Addgene_165456)
